Addgene plasmid #229592: pAAV-CAG-mClover3-P2A-FusionRed
Purpose: Expresses mClover3 and FusionRed in mammalian cells
Depositing lab: Kiryl Piatkevich. Depositing organization: Westlake University. Publication: Bright and stable monomeric green fluorescent protein derived from StayGold. Zhang H, Lesnov GD, Subach OM, Zhang W, Kuzmicheva TP, Vlaskina AV, Samygina VR, Chen L, Ye X, Nikolaeva AY, Gabdulkhakov A, Papadaki S, Qin W, Borshchevskiy V, Perfilov MM, Gavrikov AS, Drobizhev M, Mishin AS, Piatkevich KD, Subach FV. Nat Methods. 2024 Apr;21(4):657-665. doi: 10.1038/s41592-024-02203-y. Epub 2024 Feb 26. PubMed 38409224.
Backbone
  Vector backbone: pAAV
  Vector type: Mammalian Expression, AAV
Growth in bacteria
  Bacterial resistance: Ampicillin, 100 μg/mL
  Growth temperature: 37°C
  Growth strain: NEB Stable
  Copy number: High Copy
Gene/Insert
  Gene/Insert name: mClover3
  Species: Synthetic
  Cloning method: Ligation Independent Cloning
Terms and licenses: Academic/Nonprofit Terms; Industry Terms: Not Available to Industry
How to cite: pAAV-CAG-mClover3-P2A-FusionRed was a gift from Kiryl Piatkevich (Addgene plasmid # 229592 ; http://n2t.net/addgene:229592 ; RRID:Addgene_229592)
