[The description below was written by a language model from this plasmid's Addgene catalogue record and pLannotate feature annotations shown in this document.]
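Description:
pAAV-CAG-mClover3-P2A-FusionRed is a 6,135-nt AAV transfer plasmid that also serves as a mammalian expression vector, built on a pAAV backbone. It is maintained in bacteria through a high-copy ColE1/pUC-type origin and selected with ampicillin via the AmpR (β-lactamase) gene and its own promoter. An f1 phage origin and a small lacZα remnant are also present in the backbone. AAV2 inverted terminal repeats flank the expression cassette. Both are annotated only as fragments, one of them quite short, which may reflect the difficulty of sequencing or annotating these structured repeats rather than a true truncation. The ITRs are the cis elements needed for replication and packaging of the intervening DNA into recombinant AAV particles when helper functions are supplied in trans.

The payload is driven by the CAG promoter, recognisable in the annotation as the CMV immediate-early enhancer, chicken β-actin promoter segments and a chimeric β-actin/β-globin intron. The short "HBB" hit is most likely the rabbit β-globin splice acceptor region of that intron rather than a coding element. Downstream lie the green/yellow fluorescent protein mClover3 and the red fluorescent protein FusionRed. The gap between them is not annotated, but the construct name indicates a P2A self-cleaving peptide, which would yield the two proteins as separate polypeptides from one transcript in roughly equimolar amounts. A WPRE follows to enhance transcript stability and expression, and an SV40 polyadenylation signal terminates the message.

The record states that the plasmid expresses mClover3 and FusionRed in mammalian cells. The co-expressed red protein could serve as an internal reference for normalising green signal when comparing fluorescent proteins, although the record does not say so explicitly.
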