Features (pLannotate 1.2.2; 19 found; start..end, strand, type, name):
     30..278     +  enhancer       CMV enhancer (fragment): human cytomegalovirus immediate early enhancer
    280..400     +  promoter       chicken β-actin promoter (fragment): contains a 21-bp deletion relative to the standard chicken β-actin promoter
    426..603     +  promoter       chicken β-actin promoter (fragment): No description available
    604..739     +  intron         hybrid intron (fragment): hybrid between chicken β-actin (CBA) and minute virus of mice (MMV) introns (Gray et al., 2011)
    828..958     +  intron         chimeric intron (fragment): chimera between introns from chicken β-actin and rabbit β-globin
    956..1018    +  CDS            HBB (fragment): HBB_LEPEU - Experimental evidence at protein level: Swiss-Prot protein existence level 1. Involved in oxygen transport from the lung to the various peripheral tissues. From Lepus europaeus (European hare).
   1034..1750    +  CDS            mClover3: mClover3 is a basic (constitutively fluorescent) green/yellow fluorescent protein published in 2016, derived from Aequorea victoria. It is reported to be a rapidly-maturing monomer with high acid sensitivity.
   1844..2539    +  CDS            FusionRed: FusionRed is a basic (constitutively fluorescent) red fluorescent protein published in 2012, derived from Entacmaea quadricolor. It has low acid sensitivity.
   2543..2567    +  misc_feature   MCS (fragment): pBluescript multiple cloning site
   2567..3155    +  misc_feature   WPRE: woodchuck hepatitis virus posttranscriptional regulatory element
   3198..3319    -  polyA_signal   SV40 poly(A) signal: SV40 polyadenylation signal
   3342..3410    -  CDS            large T antigen (fragment): large T antigen from SV40 (simian virus 40)
   3481..3538    +  repeat_region  AAV2 ITR (fragment): inverted terminal repeat of adeno-associated virus serotype 2 inverted
   3698..4286    -  rep_origin     ori: high-copy-number ColE1/pMB1/pBR322/pUC origin of replication
   4457..5317    -  CDS            AmpR: β-lactamase; bla; confers resistance to ampicillin, carbenicillin, and related antibiotics
   5318..5422    -  promoter       AmpR promoter: bla
   5475..5903    -  rep_origin     f1 ori (sequence partly withheld): f1 bacteriophage origin of replication; arrow indicates direction of (+) strand synthesis
   5908..5977    -  CDS            lacZα (fragment): LacZα fragment of β-galactosidase; lacZ fragment
   5972..6104    -  repeat_region  AAV2 ITR (fragment): inverted terminal repeat of adeno-associated virus serotype 2 inverted
>Addgene plasmid #229592 | pAAV-CAG-mClover3-P2A-FusionRed | addgene full sequence | sequence record 478890 | Addgene NGS Result
ATCTACGTAGCCATGCTCTAGGAAGAGTACCATTGACGTCAATAATGACGTATGTTCCCATAGTAACGCC
AATAGGGACTTTCCATTGACGTCAATGGGTGGAGTATTTACGGTAAACTGCCCACTTGGCAGTACATCAA
GTGTATCATATGCCAAGTACGCCCCCTATTGACGTCAATGACGGTAAATGGCCCGCCTGGCATTATGCCC
AGTACATGACCTTATGGGACTTTCCTACTTGGCAGTACATCTACGTATTAGTCATCGCTATTACCATGGT
CGAGGTGAGCCCCACGTTCTGCTTCACTCTCCCCATCTCCCCCCCCTCCCCACCCCCAATTTTGTATTTA
TTTATTTTTTAATTATTTTGTGCAGCGATGGGGGCGGGGGGGGGGGGGGGCGGCGCCGGGGGGGGGGGGG
TGGGGGGGGGGGGGGGGGGGGGGGGGGCGGGGGGGGGGGGGGGCGGGGCGGGGCGAGGGGCGGGGCGGGG
CGAGGCGGAGAGGTGCGGCGGCAGCCAATCAGAGCGGCGCGCTCCGAAAGTTTCCTTTTATGGCGAGGCG
GCGGCGGCGGCGGCCCTATAAAAAGCGAAGCGCGCGGCGGGCGGGAGTCGCTGCGCGCTGCCTTCGCCCC
GTGCCCCGCTCCGCCGCCGCCTCGCGCCGCCCGCCCCGGCTCTGACTGACCGCGTTACTCCCACAGGTGA
GCGGGCGGGACGGCCCTTCTCCTCCGGGCTGTAATTAGCGCTTGGTTTAATGACGGCTTGTTTCTTTTCT
GTGGCTGCGTGAAAGCCTTGAGGGGCTCCGGGAGGGCCCTTTGTGCGGGGGGAGCGGCTCGGGGCTGTCC
GCGGGGGGACGGCTGCCTTCGGGGGGGACGGGGCAGGGCGGGGTTCGGCTTCTGGCGTGTGACCGGCGGC
TCTAGAGCCTCTGCTAACCATGTTCATGCCTTCTTCTTTTTCCTACAGCTCCTGGGCAACGTGCTGGTTA
TTGTGCTGTCTCATCATTTTGGCAAAGAATTGGATCCGGTACCATAAGCCACCATGGTGAGCAAGGGCGA
GGAGCTGTTCACCGGGGTGGTGCCCATCCTGGTCGAGCTGGACGGCGACGTAAACGGCCACAAGTTCAGC
GTCCGCGGCGAGGGCGAGGGCGATGCCACCAACGGCAAGCTGACCCTGAAGTTCATCTGCACCACCGGCA
AGCTGCCCGTGCCCTGGCCCACCCTCGTGACCACCTTCGGCTACGGCGTGGCCTGCTTCAGCCGCTACCC
CGACCACATGAAGCAGCACGACTTCTTCAAGTCCGCCATGCCCGAAGGCTACGTCCAGGAGCGCACCATC
TCTTTCAAGGACGACGGTACCTACAAGACCCGCGCCGAGGTGAAGTTCGAGGGCGACACCCTGGTGAACC
GCATCGAGCTGAAGGGCATCGACTTCAAGGAGGACGGCAACATCCTGGGGCACAAGCTGGAGTACAACTT
CAACAGCCACTACGTCTATATCACGGCCGACAAGCAGAAGAACTGCATCAAGGCTAACTTCAAGATCCGC
CACAACGTTGAGGACGGCAGCGTGCAGCTCGCCGACCACTACCAGCAGAACACCCCCATCGGCGACGGCC
CCGTGCTGCTGCCCGACAACCACTACCTGAGCCATCAGTCCAAGCTGAGCAAAGACCCCAACGAGAAGCG
CGATCACATGGTCCTGCTGGAGTTCGTGACCGCCGCCGGGATTACACATGGCATGGACGAGCTGTACAAG
CGACCGGTTCACGTGGGAAGTGGGGCTACAAACTTCTCACTGCTGAAACAGGCCGGGGATGTGGAGGAAA
ACCCAGGACCACACGTGACTAGTATGGTGAGCGAGCTGATTAAGGAGAACATGCCCATGAAGCTGTACAT
GGAGGGCACCGTGAACAACCACCACTTCAAGTGCACATCCGAGGGCGAAGGCAAGCCCTACGAGGGCACC
CAGACCATGAGAATCAAGGTCGTCGAGGGCGGCCCTCTCCCCTTCGCCTTCGACATCCTGGCTACCAGCT
TCATGTACGGCAGCAGAACCTTCATCAAGCACCCTCCGGGCATCCCCGACTTCTTTAAGCAGTCCTTCCC
TGAGGGCTTCACATGGGAGAGAGTCACCACATACGAAGACGGGGGCGTGCTGACCGCTACCCAGGACACC
AGCCTCCAGGACGGCTGCCTCATCTACAACGTCAAGGTTAGAGGGGTGAACTTCCCAGCCAACGGCCCTG
TGATGCAGAAGAAAACACTCGGCTGGGAGGCCTCCACCGAGACGATGTACCCTGCTGACGGAGGACTGGA
AGGCGCATGTGACATGGCTCTGAAGCTCGTGGGAGGAGGACACCTGATCTGCAACCTTGAGACAACATAC
AGATCCAAGAAACCCGCTACGAACCTCAAGATGCCCGGCGTCTACAACGTGGACCACAGACTGGAAAGAA
TCAAGGAGGCCGACGATGAGACATACGTCGAGCAGCACGAGGTGGCTGTGGCCAGATACTCTACTGGTGG
CGCTGGTGATGGAGGTAAATAAGAATTCGATATCAAGCTTATCGATAATCAACCTCTGGATTACAAAATT
TGTGAAAGATTGACTGGTATTCTTAACTATGTTGCTCCTTTTACGCTATGTGGATACGCTGCTTTAATGC
CTTTGTATCATGCTATTGCTTCCCGTATGGCTTTCATTTTCTCCTCCTTGTATAAATCCTGGTTGCTGTC
TCTTTATGAGGAGTTGTGGCCCGTTGTCAGGCAACGTGGCGTGGTGTGCACTGTGTTTGCTGACGCAACC
CCCACTGGTTGGGGCATTGCCACCACCTGTCAGCTCCTTTCCGGGACTTTCGCTTTCCCCCTCCCTATTG
CCACGGCGGAACTCATCGCCGCCTGCCTTGCCCGCTGCTGGACAGGGGCTCGGCTGTTGGGCACTGACAA
TTCCGTGGTGTTGTCGGGGAAATCATCGTCCTTTCCTTGGCTGCTCGCCTGTGTTGCCACCTGGATTCTG
CGCGGGACGTCCTTCTGCTACGTCCCTTCGGCCCTCAATCCAGCGGACCTTCCTTCCCGCGGCCTGCTGC
CGGCTCTGCGGCCTCTTCCGCGTCTTCGCCTTCGCCCTCAGACGAGTCGGATCTCCCTTTGGGCCGCCTC
CCCGCATCGATACCGTCGACCCGGGCGGCCGCTTCGAGCAGACATGATAAGATACATTGATGAGTTTGGA
CAAACCACAACTAGAATGCAGTGAAAAAAATGCTTTATTTGTGAAATTTGTGATGCTATTGCTTTATTTG
TAACCATTATAAGCTGCAATAAACAAGTTAACAACAACAATTGCATTCATTTTATGTTTCAGGTTCAGGG
GGAGATGTGGGAGGTTTTTTAAAGCAAGTAAAACCTCTACAAATGTGGTAAAATCGATAAGGATCTTCCT
AGAGCATGGCTACGTAGATAAGTAGCATGGCGGGTTAATCATTAACTACAAGGAACCCCTAGTGATGGAG
TTGGCCACTCCCTCTCTGCGCGCTCGCTCGCTCACTGACTCGCTGCGCTCGGTCGTTCGGCTGCGGCGAG
CGGTATCAGCTCACTCAAAGGCGGTAATACGGTTATCCACAGAATCAGGGGATAACGCAGGAAAGAACAT
GTGAGCAAAAGGCCAGCAAAAGGCCAGGAACCGTAAAAAGGCCGCGTTGCTGGCGTTTTTCCATAGGCTC
CGCCCCCCTGACGAGCATCACAAAAATCGACGCTCAAGTCAGAGGTGGCGAAACCCGACAGGACTATAAA
GATACCAGGCGTTTCCCCCTGGAAGCTCCCTCGTGCGCTCTCCTGTTCCGACCCTGCCGCTTACCGGATA
CCTGTCCGCCTTTCTCCCTTCGGGAAGCGTGGCGCTTTCTCATAGCTCACGCTGTAGGTATCTCAGTTCG
GTGTAGGTCGTTCGCTCCAAGCTGGGCTGTGTGCACGAACCCCCCGTTCAGCCCGACCGCTGCGCCTTAT
CCGGTAACTATCGTCTTGAGTCCAACCCGGTAAGACACGACTTATCGCCACTGGCAGCAGCCACTGGTAA
CAGGATTAGCAGAGCGAGGTATGTAGGCGGTGCTACAGAGTTCTTGAAGTGGTGGCCTAACTACGGCTAC
ACTAGAAGAACAGTATTTGGTATCTGCGCTCTGCTGAAGCCAGTTACCTTCGGAAAAAGAGTTGGTAGCT
CTTGATCCGGCAAACAAACCACCGCTGGTAGCGGTGGTTTTTTTGTTTGCAAGCAGCAGATTACGCGCAG
AAAAAAAGGATCTCAAGAAGATCCTTTGATCTTTTCTACGGGGTCTGACGCTCAGTGGAACGAAAACTCA
CGTTAAGGGATTTTGGTCATGAGATTATCAAAAAGGATCTTCACCTAGATCCTTTTAAATTAAAAATGAA
GTTTTAAATCAATCTAAAGTATATATGAGTAAACTTGGTCTGACAGTTACCAATGCTTAATCAGTGAGGC
ACCTATCTCAGCGATCTGTCTATTTCGTTCATCCATAGTTGCCTGACTCCCCGTCGTGTAGATAACTACG
ATACGGGAGGGCTTACCATCTGGCCCCAGTGCTGCAATGATACCGCGAGACCCACGCTCACCGGCTCCAG
ATTTATCAGCAATAAACCAGCCAGCCGGAAGGGCCGAGCGCAGAAGTGGTCCTGCAACTTTATCCGCCTC
CATCCAGTCTATTAATTGTTGCCGGGAAGCTAGAGTAAGTAGTTCGCCAGTTAATAGTTTGCGCAACGTT
GTTGCCATTGCTACAGGCATCGTGGTGTCACGCTCGTCGTTTGGTATGGCTTCATTCAGCTCCGGTTCCC
AACGATCAAGGCGAGTTACATGATCCCCCATGTTGTGCAAAAAAGCGGTTAGCTCCTTCGGTCCTCCGAT
CGTTGTCAGAAGTAAGTTGGCCGCAGTGTTATCACTCATGGTTATGGCAGCACTGCATAATTCTCTTACT
GTCATGCCATCCGTAAGATGCTTTTCTGTGACTGGTGAGTACTCAACCAAGTCATTCTGAGAATAGTGTA
TGCGGCGACCGAGTTGCTCTTGCCCGGCGTCAATACGGGATAATACCGCGCCACATAGCAGAACTTTAAA
AGTGCTCATCATTGGAAAACGTTCTTCGGGGCGAAAACTCTCAAGGATCTTACCGCTGTTGAGATCCAGT
TCGATGTAACCCACTCGTGCACCCAACTGATCTTCAGCATCTTTTACTTTCACCAGCGTTTCTGGGTGAG
CAAAAACAGGAAGGCAAAATGCCGCAAAAAAGGGAATAAGGGCGACACGGAAATGTTGAATACTCATACT
CTTCCTTTTTCAATATTATTGAAGCATTTATCAGGGTTATTGTCTCATGAGCGGATACATATTTGAATGT
ATTTAGAAAAATAAACAAATAGGGGTTCCGCGCACATTTCCCCGAAAAGTGCCACCTAAATTGTAAGCGT
TAATATTTTGTTAAAATTCGCGTTAAATTTTTGTTAAATCAGCTCATTTTTTAACCAATAGGCCGAAATC
GGCAAAATCCCTTATAAATCAAAAGAATAGACCGAGATAGGGT
[37 nt withheld, positions 5574-5610]
AAAGAACGTGGACTCCAACGTCAAAGG
[49 nt withheld, positions 5638-5686]
T
[91 nt withheld, positions 5688-5778]
G
[124 nt withheld, positions 5780-5903]
CCCATTCGCCATTCAGGCTGCGCAACTGTTGGGAAGGGCGATCGGTGCGGGCCTCTTCGCTATTACGCCA
GCTGCGCGCTCGCTCGCTCACTGAGGCCGCCCGGGCAAAGCCCGGGCGTCGGGCGACCTTTGGTCGCCCG
GCCTCAGTGAGCGAGCGAGCGCGCAGAGAGGGAGTGGCCAACTCCATCACTAGGGGTTCCTTGTAGTTAA
TGATTAACCCGCCATGCTACTT
